>Addgene plasmid #205387 | pICH41276(3Uter)-tAT1G18700 | addgene full sequence | sequence record 404888 | Addgene NGS Result
AGACAGGCTTATCTTGGACAAGAAGAAGATCGCTTGGCCTCGCGCGCAGATCAGTTGGAAGAATTTGTCC
ATTACGTAAAAGGCGAGATCACCAAGGTAGTCGGCAAATAACTGTCAGACCAAGTTTACTCATATATACT
TTAGATTGATTTAAAACTTCATTTTTAATTTAAAAGGATCTAGGTGAAGATCCTTTTTGATAATCTCATG
ACCAAAATCCCTTAACGTGAGTTTTCGTTCCACTGAGCGTCAGACCCCGTAGAAAAGATCAAAGGATCTT
CTTGAGATCCTTTTTTTCTGCGCGTAATCTGCTGCTTGCAAACAAAAAAACCACCGCTACCAGCGGTGGT
TTGTTTGCCGGATCAAGAGCTACCAACTCTTTTTCCGAAGGTAACTGGCTTCAGCAGAGCGCAGATACCA
AATACTGTTCTTCTAGTGTAGCCGTAGTTAGGCCACCACTTCAAGAACTCTGTAGCACCGCCTACATACC
TCGCTCTGCTAATCCTGTTACCAGTGGCTGCTGCCAGTGGCGATAAGTCGTGTCTTACCGGGTTGGACTC
AAGACGATAGTTACCGGATAAGGCGCAGCGGTCGGGCTGAACGGGGGGTTCGTGCACACAGCCCAGCTTG
GAGCGAACGACCTACACCGAACTGAGATACCTACAGCGTGAGCTATGAGAAAGCGCCACGCTTCCCGAAG
GGAGAAAGGCGGACAGGTATCCGGTAAGCGGCAGGGTCGGAACAGGAGAGCGCACGAGGGAGCTTCCAGG
GGGAAACGCCTGGTATCTTTATAGTCCTGTCGGGTTTCGCCACCTCTGACTTGAGCGTCGATTTTTGTGA
TGCTCGTCAGGGGGGCGGAGCCTATGGAAAAACGCCAGCAACGCGGCCTTTTTACGGTTCCTGGCCTTTT
GCTGGCCTTTTGCTCACATGTTCTTTCCTGCGTTATCCCCTGATTCTGTGGATAACCGTATTACCGCCTT
TGAGTGAGCTGATACCGCTCGCCGCAGCCGAACGACCGAGCGCAGCGAGTCAGTGAGCGAGGAAGCGGAA
GAGCGCCCAATACGCAAACCGCCTCTCCCCGCGCGTTGGCCGATTCATTAATCACTCTGTGGTCTCAGCT
TTATATTAAGCCTTAGGATTCTTCTGACTTTCTTTTTTTTTGACATTTACGTTTTTTATTTTTTCTTTTC
TTTGTGAAAGTCATAGGTTTCAATTTTAAGTTACTAAATAGAGTAATTTACCTTTATCATTTTGAACACT
TCAAAATATTCGATCCCCTTTTGCTTATACAGTACCACATTTTAGATTTCCTAAATTGAAAGAAAAAACA
CAACTTATAAAACTAGCAATAATGCCAATATTTTCCATATATGTTGTATCACTCTTTGTTTATACTTTTA
TATTATTTGATTATAGACACGAAAGCTCTACAGAAACATCTCAAATCCAAAAAAAATAAAATATATTATA
TATATGCGTGTGTGTGAAAATTTTTGAGAAAAATTTCTAATTTAAAGAAAACAATCATAAACTAATTTAG
AAACCCAGATCAAAAGTAGGAAATTTACATAAGACATATCATAGGGGTAAATCCAGAATCGGATTTATTT
AGAGATGAAGTGCTCTATTTCTTGAAAAATGACAAAACTTTTTGGGTGGGCCTTCATTTTTTAAAACTTT
TTTTGATAACTTTATTGCCCATATCTGTTTGTCGTCAACATTTTTGGAAAATTTCTTTTAAATGATTTTT
GGTAATTAAAATCTTAAAAACTTGATTTTTTTAATTTAACATATTGAACTGTCTATATATATTCCTGACC
AACCGTGCTGCTCCATATGGGACAACAACCTCTTTAGTGCGGTCCATGAAAGGTTTCCAGAGGCTATGAC
AACACCAACCTTATCTCGTGATTCAGTTTCACTTCAACCACAGAGTATAAAGGAAAAAGATTCAGACCCA
TTAGCGCTTGAGACCACGAAGTGGCTCTTCAGTGGACGAAAGGGCCTCGTGATACGCCTATTTTTATAGG
TTAATGTCATGATAATAATGGTTTCTTAGACGTCAGGTGGCACTTTTCGGGGAAATGTGCGCGGAACCCC
TATTTGTTTATTTTTCTAAATACATTCAAATATGTATCCGCTCATGAGACAATAACCCTGATAAATGCTT
CAATAATATTGAAAAAGGAAGAGTATGCGCTCACGCAACTGGTCCAGAACCTTGACCGAACGCAGCGGTG
GTAACGGCGCAGTGGCGGTTTTCATGGCTTGTTATGACTGTTTTTTTTTGGGGTACAGTCTATGCCTCGG
GCATCCAAGCAGCAAGCGCGTTACGCCGTGGGTCGATGTTTGATGTTATGGAGCAGCAACGATGTTACGC
AGCAGGGCAGTCGCCCTAAAACAAAGTTAAACATCATGAGGGAAGCGGTGATCGCCGAAGTATCGACTCA
ACTATCAGAGGTAGTTGGCGTCATCGAGCGCCATCTCGAACCGACGTTGCTGGCCGTACATTTGTACGGC
TCCGCAGTGGATGGCGGCCTGAAGCCACACAGCGATATTGATTTGCTGGTTACGGTGACCGTAAGGCTTG
ATGAAACAACGCGGCGAGCTTTGATCAACGACCTTTTGGAAACTTCGGCTTCCCCTGGAGAGAGCGAGAT
TCTCCGCGCTGTAGAAGTCACCATTGTTGTGCACGACGACATCATTCCGTGGCGTTATCCAGCTAAGCGC
GAACTGCAATTTGGAGAATGGCAGCGCAATGACATTCTTGCAGGTATCTTCGAGCCAGCCACGATCGACA
TTGATCTGGCTATCTTGCTGACAAAAGCAAGAGAACATAGCGTTGCCTTGGTAGGTCCAGCGGCGGAGGA
ACTCTTTGATCCGGTTCCTGAACAGGATCTATTTGAGGCGCTAAATGAAACCTTAACGCTATGGAACTCG
CCGCCCGACTGGGCTGGCGATGAGCGAAATGTAGTGCTTACGTTGTCCCGCATTTGGTACAGCGCAGTAA
CCGGCAAAATCGCGCCGAAGGATGTCGCTGCCGACTGGGCAATGGAGCGCCTGCCGGCCCAGTATCAGCC
CGTCATACTTGAAGCT
Features (pLannotate 1.2.2; 6 found; start..end, strand, type, name):
    282..870     +  rep_origin     ori: high-copy-number ColE1/pMB1/pBR322/pUC origin of replication
   1053..1102    +  CDS            lacI (fragment): lac repressor; lacI; The lac repressor binds to the lac operator to inhibit transcription in E. coli. This inhibition can be relieved by adding lactose or isopropyl-β-D-thiogalactopyranoside (IPTG).
   2090..2194    +  promoter       AmpR promoter: bla
   2185..2265    -  CDS            int (fragment): INT2_ECOLX - Protein inferred from homology: Swiss-Prot protein existence level 3. Putative integrase believed to be involved in the insertion of antibiotic resistance genes into plasmids and transposons. From Escherichia coli.
   2353..2409    +  CDS            GmR (fragment): gentamycin acetyltransferase; aacC1; confers resistance to gentamycin
   2416..108     +  CDS            aadA (across the origin): S3AD_ECOLX - Experimental evidence at protein level: Swiss-Prot protein existence level 1. Mediates bacterial resistance to the antibiotics streptomycin and spectinomycin. From Escherichia coli.
