[The description below was written by a language model from this plasmid's Addgene catalogue record and pLannotate feature annotations shown in this document.]
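Description:
pICH41276(3Uter)-tAT1G18700 is a level 0 part plasmid for the MoClo (Modular Cloning, Golden Gate-based) system, built in the pICH41276 backbone, the standard acceptor for the combined 3'UTR-plus-terminator position. It is a small bacterial cloning vector of about 3.1 kb, propagated in E. coli at high copy from a ColE1/pUC-type origin of replication. Selection is with spectinomycin, conferred by the aadA aminoglycoside adenylyltransferase gene, which the annotation places across the numbering origin of the circular sequence, downstream of a bla-type (AmpR) promoter. The short fragments annotated as lacI, an integrase and gentamicin acetyltransferase are remnants of the backbone and of the integron-derived resistance cassette, not functional genes.

The payload is an 843 bp insert from Arabidopsis thaliana named tAT1G18700, that is, the 3' untranslated region and transcription terminator of locus AT1G18700. The automated feature table does not annotate this plant sequence, but it would fit the unannotated stretch between the lacI fragment and the AmpR promoter. The plasmid has no promoter, coding sequence or plant selection marker and is not an expression construct by itself. As a level 0 module, the terminator part is meant to be released by type IIS restriction digestion and ligated in a defined order with promoter, UTR and coding-sequence parts to make level 1 transcription units for plant expression. The specific flanking sites and overhangs are not given in the record. The associated work concerns a pipeline for identifying and engineering constitutive and repressible plant promoters, so this part probably supplies a native 3' end for synthetic gene circuits tested in plants.
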