Addgene plasmid #205387: pICH41276(3Uter)-tAT1G18700
Purpose: MoClo lvl0 3'UTR+Terminator part
Depositing lab: Jennifer Nemhauser. Depositing organization: University of Washington. Publication: Building a pipeline to identify and engineer constitutive and repressible promoters. Yang EJY, Nemhauser JL. Quant Plant Biol. 2023 Oct 19;4:e12. doi: 10.1017/qpb.2023.10. eCollection 2023. PubMed 37901686.
Backbone
  Vector backbone: pICH41276
  Backbone manufacturer: Sylvestre Marillonnet Lab
  Vector type: Synthetic Biology
Growth in bacteria
  Bacterial resistance: Spectinomycin, 50 μg/mL
  Growth temperature: 37°C
  Growth strain: DH5alpha
  Copy number: High Copy
Gene/Insert
  Gene/Insert name: tAT1G18700
  Species: A. thaliana (mustard weed)
  Insert size (bp): 843
  Cloning method: Restriction Enzyme; 5′ cloning site unknown (unknown if destroyed)
Terms and licenses: Academic/Nonprofit Terms; Industry Terms: Not Available to Industry
How to cite: pICH41276(3Uter)-tAT1G18700 was a gift from Jennifer Nemhauser (Addgene plasmid # 205387 ; http://n2t.net/addgene:205387 ; RRID:Addgene_205387)
